>Addgene plasmid #115567 | GFP-X2 | addgene full sequence | sequence record 226345 | Addgene NGS Result
CCAAGCTGGCCGCTCTAGAACTAGTGGATCCCCCGGGCTGCAGGAATTCATGAGTAAAGGAGAAGAACTT
TTCACTGGAGTTGTCCCAATTCTTGTTGAATTAGATGGTGATGTTAATGGGCACAAATTTTCTGTCAGTG
GAGAGGGTGAAGGTGATGCAACATACGGAAAACTTACCCTTAAATTTATTTGCACTACTGGAAAACTACC
TGTTCCATGGCCAACACTTGTCACTACTTTCACTTATGGTGTTCAATGCTTTTCAAGATACCCAGATCAT
ATGAAACGGCATGACTTTTTCAAGAGTGCCATGCCCGAAGGTTATGTACAGGAAAGAACTATATTTTTCA
AAGATGACGGGAACTACAAGACACGTGCTGAAGTCAAGTTTGAAGGTGATACCCTTGTTAATAGAATCGA
GTTAAAAGGTATTGATTTTAAAGAAGATGGAAACATTCTTGGACACAAATTGGAATACAACTATAACTCA
CACAATGTATACATCATGGCAGACAAACAAAAGAATGGAATCAAAGTTAACTTCAAAATTAGACACAACA
TTGAAGATGGAAGCGTTCAACTAGCAGACCATTATCAACAAAATACTCCAATTGGCGATGGCCCTGTCCT
TTTACCAGACAACCATTACCTGTCCACACAATCTGCCCTTTCGAAAGATCCCAACGAAAAGAGAGACCAC
ATGGTCCTTCTTGAGTTTGTAACAGCTGCTGGGATTACACATGGCATGGATGAACTATACAAAGGTTCTT
CAAAAAGACCTGGATCATCTAAGAGGCCTTAAAAGCTTATCGATACCGTCGACCTCGAGTCATGTAATTA
GTTATGTCACGCTTACATTCACGCCCTCCCCCCACATCCGCTCTAACCGAAAAGGAAGGAGTTAGACAAC
CTGAAGTCTAGGTCCCTATTTATTTTTTTATAGTTATGTTAGTATTAAGAACGTTATTTATATTTCAAAT
TTTTCTTTTTTTTCTGTACAGACGCGTGTACGCATGTAACATTATACTGAAAACCTTGCTTGAGAAGGTT
TTGGGACGCTCGAAGGCTTTAATTTGCGGCCGGTACCAGCTTTTGTTCCCTTTAGTGAGGGTTAATTTCG
AGCTTGGCGTAATCATGGTCATAGCTGTTTCCTGTGTGAAATTGTTATCCGCTCACAATTCCACACAACA
TACGAGCCGGAAGCATAAAGTGTAAAGCCTGGGGTGCCTAATGAGTGAGCTAACTCACATTAATTGCGTT
GCGCTCACTGCCCGCTTTCCAGTCGGGAAACCTGTCGTGCCAGCTGCATTAATGAATCGGCCAACGCGCG
GGGAGAGGCGGTTTGCGTATTGGGCGCTCTTCCGCTTCCTCGCTCACTGACTCGCTGCGCTCGGTCGTTC
GGCTGCGGCGAGCGGTATCAGCTCACTCAAAGGCGGTAATACGGTTATCCACAGAATCAGGGGATAACGC
AGGAAAGAACATGTGAGCAAAAGGCCAGCAAAAGGCCAGGAACCGTAAAAAGGCCGCGTTGCTGGCGTTT
TTCCATAGGCTCCGCCCCCCTGACGAGCATCACAAAAATCGACGCTCAAGTCAGAGGTGGCGAAACCCGA
CAGGACTATAAAGATACCAGGCGTTTCCCCCTGGAAGCTCCCTCGTGCGCTCTCCTGTTCCGACCCTGCC
GCTTACCGGATACCTGTCCGCCTTTCTCCCTTCGGGAAGCGTGGCGCTTTCTCATAGCTCACGCTGTAGG
TATCTCAGTTCGGTGTAGGTCGTTCGCTCCAAGCTGGGCTGTGTGCACGAACCCCCCGTTCAGCCCGACC
GCTGCGCCTTATCCGGTAACTATCGTCTTGAGTCCAACCCGGTAAGACACGACTTATCGCCACTGGCAGC
AGCCACTGGTAACAGGATTAGCAGAGCGAGGTATGTAGGCGGTGCTACAGAGTTCTTGAAGTGGTGGCCT
AACTACGGCTACACTAGAAGAACAGTATTTGGTATCTGCGCTCTGCTGAAGCCAGTTACCTTCGGAAAAA
GAGTTGGTAGCTCTTGATCCGGCAAACAAACCACCGCTGGTAGCGGTGGTTTTTTTGTTTGCAAGCAGCA
GATTACGCGCAGAAAAAAAGGATCTCAAGAAGATCCTTTGATCTTTTCTACGGGGTCTGACGCTCAGTGG
AACGAAAACTCACGTTAAGGGATTTTGGTCATGAGATTATCAAAAAGGATCTTCACCTAGATCCTTTTAA
ATTAAAAATGAAGTTTTAAATCAATCTAAAGTATATATGAGTAAACTTGGTCTGACAGTTACCAATGCTT
AATCAGTGAGGCACCTATCTCAGCGATCTGTCTATTTCGTTCATCCATAGTTGCCTGACTCCCCGTCGTG
TAGATAACTACGATACGGGAGGGCTTACCATCTGGCCCCAGTGCTGCAATGATACCGCGAGACCCACGCT
CACCGGCTCCAGATTTATCAGCAATAAACCAGCCAGCCGGAAGGGCCGAGCGCAGAAGTGGTCCTGCAAC
TTTATCCGCCTCCATCCAGTCTATTAATTGTTGCCGGGAAGCTAGAGTAAGTAGTTCGCCAGTTAATAGT
TTGCGCAACGTTGTTGCCATTGCTACAGGCATCGTGGTGTCACGCTCGTCGTTTGGTATGGCTTCATTCA
GCTCCGGTTCCCAACGATCAAGGCGAGTTACATGATCCCCCATGTTGTGCAAAAAAGCGGTTAGCTCCTT
CGGTCCTCCGATCGTTGTCAGAAGTAAGTTGGCCGCAGTGTTATCACTCATGGTTATGGCAGCACTGCAT
AATTCTCTTACTGTCATGCCATCCGTAAGATGCTTTTCTGTGACTGGTGAGTACTCAACCAAGTCATTCT
GAGAATAGTGTATGCGGCGACCGAGTTGCTCTTGCCCGGCGTCAATACGGGATAATACCGCGCCACATAG
CAGAACTTTAAAAGTGCTCATCATTGGAAAACGTTCTTCGGGGCGAAAACTCTCAAGGATCTTACCGCTG
TTGAGATCCAGTTCGATGTAACCCACTCGTGCACCCAACTGATCTTCAGCATCTTTTACTTTCACCAGCG
TTTCTGGGTGAGCAAAAACAGGAAGGCAAAATGCCGCAAAAAAGGGAATAAGGGCGACACGGAAATGTTG
AATACTCATACTCTTCCTTTTTCAATATTATTGAAGCATTTATCAGGGTTATTGTCTCATGAGCGGATAC
ATATTTGAATGTATTTAGAAAAATAAACAAATAGGGGTTCCGCGCACATTTCCCCGAAAAGTGCCACCTG
GGTCCTTTTCATCACGTGCTATAAAAATAATTATAATTTAAATTTTTTAATATAAATATATAAATTAAAA
ATAGAAAGTAAAAAAAGAAATTAAAGAAAAAATAGTTTTTGTTTTCCGAAGATGTAAAAGACTCTAGGGG
GATCGCCAACAAATACTACCTTTTATCTTGCTCTTCCTGCTCTCAGGTATTAATGCCGAATTGTTTCATC
TTGTCTGTGTAGAAGACCACACACGAAAATCCTGTGATTTTACATTTTACTTATCGTTAATCGAATGTAT
ATCTATTTAATCTGCTTTTCTTGTCTAATAAATATATATGTAAAGTACGCTTTTTGTTGAAATTTTTTAA
ACCTTTGTTTATTTTTTTTTCTTCATTCCGTAACTCTTCTACCTTCTTTATTTACTTTCTAAAATCCAAA
TACAAAACATAAAAATAAATAAACACAGAGTAAATTCCCAAATTATTCCATCATTAAAAGATACGAGGCG
CGTGTAAGTTACAGGCAAGCGATCCGTCTAAGAAACCATTATTATCATGACATTAACCTATAAAAATAGG
CGTATCACGAGGCCCTTTCGTCTCGCGCGTTTCGGTGATGACGGTGAAAACCTCTGACACATGCAGCTCC
CGGAGACGGTCACAGCTTGTCTGTAAGCGGATGCCGGGAGCAGACAAGCCCGTCAGGGCGCGTCAGCGGG
TGTTGGCGGGTGTCGGGGCTGGCTTAACTATGCGGCATCAGAGCAGATTGTACTGAGAGTGCACCATACC
ACCTTTTCAATTCATCATTTTTTTTTTATTCTTTTTTTTGATTTCGGTTTCCTTGAAATTTTTTTGATTC
GGTAATCTCCGAACAGAAGGAAGAACGAAGGAAGGAGCACAGACTTAGATTGGTATATATACGCATATGT
AGTGTTGAAGAAACATGAAATTGCCCAGTATTCTTAACCCAACTGCACAGAACAAAAACCTGCAGGAAAC
GAAGATAAATCATGTCGAAAGCTACATATAAGGAACGTGCTGCTACTCATCCTAGTCCTGTTGCTGCCAA
GCTATTTAATATCATGCACGAAAAGCAAACAAACTTGTGTGCTTCATTGGATGTTCGTACCACCAAGGAA
TTACTGGAGTTAGTTGAAGCATTAGGTCCCAAAATTTGTTTACTAAAAACACATGTGGATATCTTGACTG
ATTTTTCCATGGAGGGCACAGTTAAGCCGCTAAAGGCATTATCCGCCAAGTACAATTTTTTACTCTTCGA
AGACAGAAAATTTGCTGACATTGGTAATACAGTCAAATTGCAGTACTCTGCGGGTGTATACAGAATAGCA
GAATGGGCAGACATTACGAATGCACACGGTGTGGTGGGCCCAGGTATTGTTAGCGGTTTGAAGCAGGCGG
CAGAAGAAGTAACAAAGGAACCTAGAGGCCTTTTGATGTTAGCAGAATTGTCATGCAAGGGCTCCCTATC
TACTGGAGAATATACTAAGGGTACTGTTGACATTGCGAAGAGCGACAAAGATTTTGTTATCGGCTTTATT
GCTCAAAGAGACATGGGTGGAAGAGATGAAGGTTACGATTGGTTGATTATGACACCCGGTGTGGGTTTAG
ATGACAAGGGAGACGCATTGGGTCAACAGTATAGAACCGTGGATGATGTGGTCTCTACAGGATCTGACAT
TATTATTGTTGGAAGAGGACTATTTGCAAAGGGAAGGGATGCTAAGGTAGAGGGTGAACGTTACAGAAAA
GCAGGCTGGGAAGCATATTTGAGAAGATGCGGCCAGCAAAACTAAAAAACTGTATTATAAGTAAATGCAT
GTATACTAAACTCACAAATTAGAGCTTCAATTTAATTATATCAGTTATTACCCTATGCGGTGTGAAATAC
CGCACAGATGCGTAAGGAGAAAATACCGCATCAGGAAATTGTAAGCGTTAATATTTTGTTAAAATTCGCG
TTAAATTTTTGTTAAATCAGCTCATTTTTTAACCAATAGGCCGAAATCGGCAAAATCCCTTATAAATCAA
AAGAATAGACCGAGATAGGGT
[37 nt withheld, positions 5342-5378]
AAAGAACGTGGACTCCAACGTCAAAGG
[49 nt withheld, positions 5406-5454]
T
[91 nt withheld, positions 5456-5546]
G
[124 nt withheld, positions 5548-5671]
CCATTCGCCATTCAGGCTGCGCAACTGTTGGGAAGGGCGATCGGTGCGGGCCTCTTCGCTATTACGCCAG
CTGGCGAAAGGGGGATGTGCTGCAAGGCGATTAAGTTGGGTAACGCCAGGGTTTTCCCAGTCACGACGTT
GTAAAACGACGGCCAGTGAATTGTAATACGACTCACTATAGGGCGAATTGGAGCTCGCCGGGATCGAAGA
AATGATGGTAAATGAAATAGGAAATCAAGGAGCATGAAGGCAAAAGACAAATATAAGGGTCGAACGAAAA
ATAAAGTGAAAAGTGTTGATATGATGTATTTGGCTTTGCGGCGCCGAAAAAACGAGTTTACGCAATTGCA
CAATCATGCTGACTCTGTGGCGGACCCGCGCTCTTGCCGGCCCGGCGATAACGCTGGGCGTGAGGCTGTG
CCCGGCGGAGTTTTTTGCGCCTGCATTTTCCAAGGTTTACCCTGCGCTAAGGGGCGAGATTGGAGAAGCA
ATAAGAATGCCGGTTGGGGTTGCGATGATGACGACCACGACAACTGGTGTCATTATTTAAGTTGCCGAAA
GAACCTGAGTGCATTTGCAACATGAGTATACTAGAAGAATGAGCCAAGACTTGCGAGACGCGAGTTTGCC
GGTGGTGCGAACAATAGAGCGACCATGACCTTGAAGGTGAGACGCGCATAACCGCTAGAGTACTTTGAAG
AGGAAACAGCAATAGGGTTGCTACCAGTATAAATAGACAGGTACATACAACACTGGAAATGGTTGTCTGT
TTGAGTACGCTTTCAATTCATTTGGGTGTGCACTTTATTATGTTACAATATGGAAGGGAACTTTACACTT
CTCCTATGCACATATATTAATTAAAGTCCAATGCTAGTAGAGAAGGGGGGTAACACCCCTCCGCGCTCTT
TTCCGATTTTTTTCTAAACCGTGGAATATTTCGGATATCCTTTTGTTGTTTCCGGGTGTACAATATGGAC
TTCCTCTTTTCTGGCAACCAAACCCATACATCGGGATTCCTATAATACCTTCGTTGGTCTCCCTAACATG
TAGGTGGCGGAGGGGAGATATACAATAGAACAGATACCAGACAAGACATAATGGGCTAAACAAGACTACA
CCAATTACACTGCCTCATTGATGGTGGTACATAACGAACTAATACTGTAGCCCTAGACTTGATAGCCATC
ATCATATCGAAGTTTCACTACCCTTTTTCCATTTGCCATCTATTGAAGTAATAATAGGCGCATGCAACTT
CTTTTCTTTTTTTTTCTTTTCTCTCTCCCCCGTTGTTGTCTCACCATATCCGCAATGACAAAAAAATGAT
GGAAGACACTAAAGGAAAAAATTAACGACAAAGACAGCACCAACAGATGTCGTTGTTCCAGAGCTGATGA
GGGGTATCTCGAAGCACACGAAACTTTTTCCTTCCTTCATTCACGCACACTACTCTCTAATGAGCAACGG
TATACGGCCTTCCTTCCAGTTACTTGAATTTGAAATAAAAAAAAGTTTGCTGTCTTGCTATCAAGTATAA
ATAGACCTGCAATTATTAATCTTTTGTTTCCTCGTCATTGTTCTCGTTCCCTTTCTTCCTTGTTTCTTTT
TCTGCACAATATTTCAAGCTATACCAAGCATACAATCAACT
Features (pLannotate 1.2.2; 23 found; start..end, strand, type, name):
      8..49      +  misc_feature   MCS (fragment): pBluescript multiple cloning site
     50..763     +  CDS            GFP (S65T): GFP (S65T) is a basic (constitutively fluorescent) green fluorescent protein published in 1995, derived from Aequorea victoria.
    803..829     +  misc_feature   MCS (fragment): pBluescript multiple cloning site
    830..1077    +  terminator     CYC1 terminator: S. cerevisiae CYC1; transcription terminator for CYC1
   1099..1117    -  promoter       T3 promoter: promoter for bacteriophage T3 RNA polymerase
   1162..1178    -  protein_bind   lac operator: The lac repressor binds to the lac operator to inhibit transcription in E. coli. This inhibition can be relieved by adding lactose or isopropyl-β-D-thiogalactopyranoside (IPTG). lac repressor encoded by lacI
   1186..1216    -  promoter       lac promoter: promoter for the E. coli lac operon
   1231..1252    -  protein_bind   CAP binding site: CAP binding activates transcription in the presence of cAMP. E. coli catabolite activator protein
   1265..1357    -  CDS            lacI (fragment): lac repressor; lacI; The lac repressor binds to the lac operator to inhibit transcription in E. coli. This inhibition can be relieved by adding lactose or isopropyl-β-D-thiogalactopyranoside (IPTG).
   1540..2128    -  rep_origin     ori: high-copy-number ColE1/pMB1/pBR322/pUC origin of replication
   2299..3159    -  CDS            AmpR: β-lactamase; bla; confers resistance to ampicillin, carbenicillin, and related antibiotics
   3160..3264    -  promoter       AmpR promoter: bla
   3301..3804    +  misc_feature   CEN/ARS: S. cerevisiae CEN6 centromere fused to an autonomously replicating sequence
   3872..3907    +  CDS            rop (fragment): Rop protein, which maintains plasmids at low copy number; rop
   4009..4058    +  misc_feature   bom (fragment): basis of mobility region from pBR322
   4066..4281    +  promoter       URA3 promoter: S. cerevisiae URA3
   4282..5085    +  CDS            URA3: orotidine-5'-phosphate decarboxylase, required for uracil biosynthesis; S. cerevisiae URA3; yeast auxotrophic marker, counterselectable with 5-fluoroorotic acid (5-FOA)
   5164..5215    +  misc_feature   bom (fragment): basis of mobility region from pBR322
   5243..5671    -  rep_origin     f1 ori (sequence partly withheld): f1 bacteriophage origin of replication; arrow indicates direction of (+) strand synthesis
   5675..5832    -  CDS            lacZα (fragment): LacZα fragment of β-galactosidase; lacZ fragment
   5835..5853    +  promoter       T7 promoter: promoter for bacteriophage T7 RNA polymerase
   5915..6253    +  CDS            YO085_YEAST: Protein predicted: Swiss-Prot protein existence level 4. From Saccharomyces cerevisiae (strain ATCC 204508 / S288c) (Baker's yeast).
   6618..7322    +  promoter       ADH1 promoter: S. cerevisiae ADH1; promoter for alcohol dehydrogenase 1
