[The description below was written by a language model from this plasmid's Addgene catalogue record and pLannotate feature annotations shown in this document.]
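Description:
GFP-X2 is a yeast/E. coli shuttle plasmid of 7,322 bp that expresses a synthetic acetylation substrate: green fluorescent protein carrying two repeats of the Gcn5 consensus motif at its C-terminus. The catalogue lists the backbone as pRS406-ADH1/CYC1, modified by insertion of the pRS316 multiple cloning site. pRS406 is normally an integrating vector, but the sequenced record contains a CEN6/ARS element, so the plasmid as annotated has the features of a centromeric, episomally maintained yeast vector. The record does not explain this difference. In E. coli it is propagated through a ColE1/pUC-type origin with ampicillin selection via β-lactamase. The repository lists it as low copy, although the annotated origin is of the high-copy type. An f1 origin and remnants of the pBluescript lacZα region, with flanking T3 and T7 promoters, are also present. Selection in yeast relies on URA3 with its own promoter, which complements uracil auxotrophy and can be counterselected with 5-FOA.

The expression cassette places the S. cerevisiae ADH1 promoter upstream of the insert, which was cloned between EcoRI and HindIII sites, with the CYC1 terminator downstream. A yeast genomic fragment annotated as a predicted open reading frame lies just upstream of the recognised promoter region and is probably part of the cloned ADH1 upstream sequence. The annotated coding sequence is the S65T variant of Aequorea victoria GFP. The short stretch between its end and the downstream polylinker fragment is unannotated and presumably holds the two motif repeats, consistent with the stated 753 bp insert. According to the associated publication title, the construct serves as a non-histone model substrate for studying how the Gcn5 acetyltransferase and sirtuin deacetylases target their substrates in yeast.
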