Addgene plasmid #115567: GFP-X2
Purpose: GFP tethered to two repeats of the Gcn5 consensus motif
Depositing lab: Michael Downey. Depositing organization: University of Ottawa. Publication: A synthetic non-histone substrate to study substrate targeting by the Gcn5 HAT and sirtuin HDACs. Rossl A, Denoncourt A, Lin MS, Downey M. J Biol Chem. 2019 Apr 19;294(16):6227-6239. doi: 10.1074/jbc.RA118.006051. Epub 2019 Feb 25. PubMed 30804216.
Backbone
  Vector backbone: pRS406-ADH1/CYC1
  Total vector size (bp): 7322
  Modifications to backbone: Inserted multiple cloning site of pRS316
  Vector type: Bacterial Expression, Yeast Expression
  Selectable markers: URA3
Growth in bacteria
  Bacterial resistance: Ampicillin, 100 μg/mL
  Growth temperature: 37°C
  Growth strain: DH5alpha
  Copy number: Low Copy
Gene/Insert
  Gene/Insert name: Green Fluorescent Protein (alt name: GFP)
  Species: Synthetic
  Insert size (bp): 753
  Mutation: Two repeats of the Gcn5 consensus motif are tagged to C-term of GFP
  Promoter: ADH1
  Cloning method: Restriction Enzyme; 5′ cloning site EcoRI (not destroyed); 3′ cloning site HindIII (not destroyed)
  Sequencing primers: 5′ TAATGAGCAACGGTATACGG; 3′ AATGTTACATGCGTACACGC
Terms and licenses: Academic/Nonprofit Terms; Industry Terms: Not Available to Industry
Depositor comments: Please visit https://www.biorxiv.org/content/10.1101/345637v1 for bioRxiv preprint.
How to cite: GFP-X2 was a gift from Michael Downey (Addgene plasmid # 115567 ; http://n2t.net/addgene:115567 ; RRID:Addgene_115567)
