>Addgene plasmid #115567 | GFP-X2 | depositor partial sequence | sequence record 221195 | Primer used within ADH1 promoter
AGTTTGCTGTCTTGCTATCNNGTATAAATAGACCTGCAATTATTAATCTTTTGTTTCCTCGTCATTGTTC
TCGTTCCCTTTCTTCCTTGTTTCTTTTTCTGCACAATATTTCAAGCTATACCAAGCATACAATCAACTCC
AAGCTGGCCGCTCTAGAACTAGTGGATCCCCCGGGCTGCAGGAATTCATGAGTAAAGGAGAAGAACTTTT
CACTGGAGTTGTCCCAATTCTTGTTGAATTAGATGGTGATGTTAATGGGCACAAATTTTCTGTCAGTGGA
GAGGGTGAAGGTGATGCAACATACGGAAAACTTACCCTTAAATTTATTTGCACTACTGGAAAACTACCTG
TTCCATGGCCAACACTTGTCACTACTTTCACTTATGGTGTTCAATGCTTTTCAAGATACCCAGATCATAT
GAAACGGCATGACTTTTTCAAGAGTGCCATGCCCGAAGGTTATGTACAGGAAAGAACTATATTTTTCAAA
GATGACGGGAACTACAAGACACGTGCTGAAGTCAAGTTTGAAGGTGATACCCTTGTTAATAGAATCGAGT
TAAAAGGTATTGATTTTAAAGAAGATGGAAACATTCTTGGACACAAATTGGAATACAACTATAACTCACA
CAATGTATACATCATGGCAGACAAACAAAAGAATGGAATCAAAGTTAACTTCAAAATTAGACACAACATT
GAAGATGGAAGCGTTCAACTAGCAGACCATTATCAACAAAATACTCCAATTGGCGATGGCCCTGTCCTTT
NNNCNGNCAACCATTACCTGTCCACACAATCTGCCCTTTCGAANGATCCCAAC
