>Addgene plasmid #115567 | GFP-X2 | depositor partial sequence | sequence record 221196 | Primer used within GFP sequence
CCCAACGANAAGAGAGACCACATGGTCCTTCTTGAGTTTGTAACAGCTGCTGGGATTACACATGGCATGG
ATGAACTATACAAAGGTTCTTCAAAAAGACCTGGATCATCTAAGAGGCCTTAAAAGCTTATCGATACCGT
CGACCTCGAGTCATGTAATTAGTTATGTCACGCTTACATTCACGCCCTCCCCCCACATCCGCTCTAACCG
AAAAGGAAGGAGTTAGACAACCTGAAGTCTAGGTCCCTATTTATTTTTTTATAGTTATGTTAGTATTAAG
AACGTTATTTATATTTCAAATTTTTCTTTTTTTTCTGTACAGACGCGTGTACGCATGTAACATTATACTG
AAAACCTTGCTTGAGAAGGTTTTGGGACGCTCGAAGGCTTTAATTTGCGGCCGGTACCAGCTTTTGTTCC
CTTTAGTGAGGGTTAATTTCGAGCTTGGCGTAATCATGGTCATAGCTGTTTCCTGTGTGAAATTGTTATC
CGCTCACAATTCCACACAACATACGAGCCGGAAGCATAAAGTGTAAAGCCTGGGGTGCCTAATGAGTGAG
CTAACTCACATTAATTGCGTTGCGCTCACTGCCCGCTTTCCAGTCGGGAAACCTGTCGTGCCAGCTGCAT
TAATGAATCGGCCAACGCGCGGGGAGAGGCGGTTTGCGTATTGGGCGCTCTTCCGCTTCCTCGCTCACTG
ACTCGCTGCGCTCGGTCGTTCGGCTGCGGCGAGCGGTATCAGCTCACTC
