>Addgene plasmid #115567 | GFP-X2 | depositor partial sequence | sequence record 221197 | Reverse primer used within CYC1 terminator
TGTTCCATGGCCAACACTTGTCACTACTTTCACTTATGGTGTTCAATGCTTTTCAAGATACCCAGATCAT
ATGAAACGGCATGACTTTTTCAAGAGTGCCATGCCCGAAGGTTATGTACAGGAAAGAACTATATTTTTCA
AAGATGACGGGAACTACAAGACACGTGCTGAAGTCAAGTTTGAAGGTGATACCCTTGTTAATAGAATCGA
GTTAAAAGGTATTGATTTTAAAGAAGATGGAAACATTCTTGGACACAAATTGGAATACAACTATAACTCA
CACAATGTATACATCATGGCAGACAAACAAAAGAATGGAATCAAAGTTAACTTCAAAATTAGACACAACA
TTGAAGATGGAAGCGTTCAACTAGCAGACCATTATCAACAAAATACTCCAATTGGCGATGGCCCTGTCCT
TTTACCAGACAACCATTACCTGTCCACACAATCTGCCCTTTCGAAAGATCCCAACGAAAAGAGAGACCAC
ATGGTCCTTCTTGAGTTTGTAACAGCTGCTGGGATTACACATGGCATGGATGAACTATACAAAGGTTCTT
CAAAAAGACCTGGATCATCTAAGAGGCCTTAAAAGCTTATCGATACCGTCGACCTCGAGTCATGTAATTA
GTTATGTCACGCTTACATTCACGCCCTCCCCCCACATCCGCTCTAACCGAAAAGGAAGGAGTTAGACAAC
CTGAAGTCTAGGTCCCTATTT
